>Addgene plasmid #228003 | pRS416-ADH1p-mTID-FKBP-NLS-HA3 | addgene full sequence | sequence record 453629 | Addgene NGS Result
CCCGTCGTGTAGATAACTACGATACGGGAGGGCTTACCATCTGGCCCCAGTGCTGCAATGATACCGCGAG
ACCCACGCTCACCGGCTCCAGATTTATCAGCAATAAACCAGCCAGCCGGAAGGGCCGAGCGCAGAAGTGG
TCCTGCAACTTTATCCGCCTCCATCCAGTCTATTAATTGTTGCCGGGAAGCTAGAGTAAGTAGTTCGCCA
GTTAATAGTTTGCGCAACGTTGTTGCCATTGCTACAGGCATCGTGGTGTCACGCTCGTCGTTTGGTATGG
CTTCATTCAGCTCCGGTTCCCAACGATCAAGGCGAGTTACATGATCCCCCATGTTGTGCAAAAAAGCGGT
TAGCTCCTTCGGTCCTCCGATCGTTGTCAGAAGTAAGTTGGCCGCAGTGTTATCACTCATGGTTATGGCA
GCACTGCATAATTCTCTTACTGTCATGCCATCCGTAAGATGCTTTTCTGTGACTGGTGAGTACTCAACCA
AGTCATTCTGAGAATAGTGTATGCGGCGACCGAGTTGCTCTTGCCCGGCGTCAATACGGGATAATACCGC
GCCACATAGCAGAACTTTAAAAGTGCTCATCATTGGAAAACGTTCTTCGGGGCGAAAACTCTCAAGGATC
TTACCGCTGTTGAGATCCAGTTCGATGTAACCCACTCGTGCACCCAACTGATCTTCAGCATCTTTTACTT
TCACCAGCGTTTCTGGGTGAGCAAAAACAGGAAGGCAAAATGCCGCAAAAAAGGGAATAAGGGCGACACG
GAAATGTTGAATACTCATACTCTTCCTTTTTCAATATTATTGAAGCATTTATCAGGGTTATTGTCTCATG
AGCGGATACATATTTGAATGTATTTAGAAAAATAAACAAATAGGGGTTCCGCGCACATTTCCCCGAAAAG
TGCCACCTGGGTCCTTTTCATCACGTGCTATAAAAATAATTATAATTTAAATTTTTTAATATAAATATAT
AAATTAAAAATAGAAAGTAAAAAAAGAAATTAAAGAAAAAATAGTTTTTGTTTTCCGAAGATGTAAAAGA
CTCTAGGGGGATCGCCAACAAATACTACCTTTTATCTTGCTCTTCCTGCTCTCAGGTATTAATGCCGAAT
TGTTTCATCTTGTCTGTGTAGAAGACCACACACGAAAATCCTGTGATTTTACATTTTACTTATCGTTAAT
CGAATGTATATCTATTTAATCTGCTTTTCTTGTCTAATAAATATATATGTAAAGTACGCTTTTTGTTGAA
ATTTTTTAAACCTTTGTTTATTTTTTTTTCTTCATTCCGTAACTCTTCTACCTTCTTTATTTACTTTCTA
AAATCCAAATACAAAACATAAAAATAAATAAACACAGAGTAAATTCCCAAATTATTCCATCATTAAAAGA
TACGAGGCGCGTGTAAGTTACAGGCAAGCGATCCGTCTAAGAAACCATTATTATCATGACATTAACCTAT
AAAAATAGGCGTATCACGAGGCCCTTTCGTCTCGCGCGTTTCGGTGATGACGGTGAAAACCTCTGACACA
TGCAGCTCCCGGAGACGGTCACAGCTTGTCTGTAAGCGGATGCCGGGAGCAGACAAGCCCGTCAGGGCGC
GTCAGCGGGTGTTGGCGGGTGTCGGGGCTGGCTTAACTATGCGGCATCAGAGCAGATTGTACTGAGAGTG
CACCATACCACCTTTTCAATTCATCATTTTTTTTTTATTCTTTTTTTTGATTTCGGTTTCCTTGAAATTT
TTTTGATTCGGTAATCTCCGAACAGAAGGAAGAACGAAGGAAGGAGCACAGACTTAGATTGGTATATATA
CGCATATGTAGTGTTGAAGAAACATGAAATTGCCCAGTATTCTTAACCCAACTGCACAGAACAAAAACCT
GCAGGAAACGAAGATAAATCATGTCGAAAGCTACATATAAGGAACGTGCTGCTACTCATCCTAGTCCTGT
TGCTGCCAAGCTATTTAATATCATGCACGAAAAGCAAACAAACTTGTGTGCTTCATTGGATGTTCGTACC
ACCAAGGAATTACTGGAGTTAGTTGAAGCATTAGGTCCCAAAATTTGTTTACTAAAAACACATGTGGATA
TCTTGACTGATTTTTCCATGGAGGGCACAGTTAAGCCGCTAAAGGCATTATCCGCCAAGTACAATTTTTT
ACTCTTCGAAGACAGAAAATTTGCTGACATTGGTAATACAGTCAAATTGCAGTACTCTGCGGGTGTATAC
AGAATAGCAGAATGGGCAGACATTACGAATGCACACGGTGTGGTGGGCCCAGGTATTGTTAGCGGTTTGA
AGCAGGCGGCAGAAGAAGTAACAAAGGAACCTAGAGGCCTTTTGATGTTAGCAGAATTGTCATGCAAGGG
CTCCCTATCTACTGGAGAATATACTAAGGGTACTGTTGACATTGCGAAGAGCGACAAAGATTTTGTTATC
GGCTTTATTGCTCAAAGAGACATGGGTGGAAGAGATGAAGGTTACGATTGGTTGATTATGACACCCGGTG
TGGGTTTAGATGACAAGGGAGACGCATTGGGTCAACAGTATAGAACCGTGGATGATGTGGTCTCTACAGG
ATCTGACATTATTATTGTTGGAAGAGGACTATTTGCAAAGGGAAGGGATGCTAAGGTAGAGGGTGAACGT
TACAGAAAAGCAGGCTGGGAAGCATATTTGAGAAGATGCGGCCAGCAAAACTAAAAAACTGTATTATAAG
TAAATGCATGTATACTAAACTCACAAATTAGAGCTTCAATTTAATTATATCAGTTATTACCCTATGCGGT
GTGAAATACCGCACAGATGCGTAAGGAGAAAATACCGCATCAGGAAATTGTAAGCGTTAATATTTTGTTA
AAATTCGCGTTAAATTTTTGTTAAATCAGCTCATTTTTTAACCAATAGGCCGAAATCGGCAAAATCCCTT
ATAAATCAAAAGAATAGACCGAGATAGGGT
[37 nt withheld, positions 2971-3007]
AAAGAACGTGGACTCCAACGTCAAAGG
[49 nt withheld, positions 3035-3083]
T
[91 nt withheld, positions 3085-3175]
G
[124 nt withheld, positions 3177-3300]
CCATTCGCCATTCAGGCTGCGCAACTGTTGGGAAGGGCGATCGGTGCGGGCCTCTTCGCTATTACGCCAG
CTGGCGAAAGGGGGATGTGCTGCAAGGCGATTAAGTTGGGTAACGCCAGGGTTTTCCCAGTCACGACGTT
GTAAAACGACGGCCAGTGAGCGCGCGTAATACGACTCACTATAGGGCGAATTGGGTACCAAGGGAACTTT
ACACTTCTCCTATGCACATATATTAATTAAAGTCCAATGCTAGTAGAGAAGGGGGGTAACACCCCTCCGC
GCTCTTTTCCGATTTTTTTCTAAACCGTGGAATATTTCGGATATCCTTTTGTTGTTTCCGGGTGTACAAT
ATGGACTTCCTCTTTTCTGGCAACCAAACCCATACATCGGGATTCCTATAATACCTTCGTTGGTCTCCCT
AACATGTAGGTGGCGGAGGGGAGATATACAATAGAACAGATACCAGACAAGACATAATGGGCTAAACAAG
ACTACACCAATTACACTGCCTCATTGATGGTGGTACATAACGAACTAATACTGTAGCCCTAGACTTGATA
GCCATCATCATATCGAAGTTTCACTACCCTTTTTCCATTTGCCATCTATTGAAGTAATAATAGGCGCATG
CAACTTCTTTTCTTTTTTTTTCTTTTCTCTCTCCCCCGTTGTTGTCTCACCATATCCGCAATGACAAAAA
AATGATGGAAGACACTAAAGGAAAAAATTAACGACAAAGACAGCACCAACAGATGTCGTTGTTCCAGAGC
TGATGAGGGGTATCTCGAAGCACACGAAACTTTTTCCTTCCTTCATTCACGCACACTACTCTCTAATGAG
CAACGGTATACGGCCTTCCTTCCAGTTACTTGAATTTGAAATAAACAAAAGTTTGCTGTCTTGCTATCAA
GTATAAATAGACCTGCAATTATTAATCTTTTGTTTCCTCGTCATTGTTCTCGTTCCCTTTCTTCCTTGTT
TCTTTTTCTGCACAATATTTCAAGCTATACCAAGCATACAATCAGTCGACGGTATCGATAAGCTTAAAAT
GGCAAGAGACCCGCCCGTAGCAACTATGATTCCTTTACTGAATGCGAAACAGATATTGGGTCAATTAGAT
GGGGGTTCCGTAGCTGTCCTTCCGGTGGTGGATAGCACGAACCAATATCTACTTGATAGGATCGGGGAAT
TGAAGTCAGGTGATGCTTGCATCGCAGAGTACCAACAGGCTGGTAGAGGGAGCAGAGGCAGGAAGTGGTT
TTCACCATTTGGAGCAAATCTGTACTTGAGCATGTTCTGGAGACTTAAGAGAGGTCCAGCGGCGATAGGG
CTGGGACCCGTTATCGGAATTGTGATGGCAGAAGCCCTGCGTAAACTAGGTGCTGATAAAGTACGTGTCA
AATGGCCAAACGATTTATATCTACAAGACAGAAAGTTGGCGGGGATTTTGGTGGAACTTGCCGGCATAAC
CGGGGACGCCGCGCAGATAGTCATTGGTGCTGGAATCAATGTGGCGATGAGACGTGTTGAGGAGTCAGTT
GTAAATCAGGGTTGGATAACTCTTCAGGAGGCCGGGATAAACTTAGACAGGAATACTCTAGCTGCCATGC
TTATACGTGAGCTACGTGCCGCCCTGGAGCTTTTCGAGCAAGAAGGTCTAGCTCCTTACCTTAGCCGTTG
GGAGAAGTTGGATAACTTCATCAATAGACCAGTTAAGTTAATCATAGGGGACAAAGAGATATTCGGGATC
AGTAGAGGTATAGATAAGCAGGGAGCGCTACTACTGGAGCAGGATGGGGTTATCAAACCGTGGATGGGCG
GGGAGATATCCCTGAGGTCTGCCGAGAAGGCTAGCGGTTCTGGTGGTGCTAGCGGAGTGCAGGTGGAAAC
CATCTCCCCAGGAGACGGGCGCACCTTCCCCAAGCGCGGCCAGACCTGCGTGGTGCACTACACCGGGATG
CTTGAAGATGGAAAGAAATTTGATTCCTCCCGGGACAGAAACAAGCCCTTTAAGTTTATGCTAGGCAAGC
AGGAGGTGATCCGAGGCTGGGAAGAAGGGGTTGCCCAGATGAGTGTGGGTCAGAGAGCCAAACTGACTAT
ATCTCCAGATTATGCCTATGGTGCCACTGGGCACCCAGGCATCATCCCACCACATGCCACTCTCGTCTTC
GATGTGGAGCTTCTAAAACTGGAAACTCCACCAAAAAAGAAAAGAAAAGTTTACCCATACGATGTTCCTG
ACTATGCGGGCTATCCGTATGACGTCCCGGACTATGCAGGATCTTATCCATATGACGTTCCAGATTACGC
TGCTTGATCTAGAGCGGCCGCCACCGCGGTGGAGCTCCAGCTTTTGTTCCCTTTAGTGAGGGTTAATTGC
GCGCTTGGCGTAATCATGGTCATAGCTGTTTCCTGTGTGAAATTGTTATCCGCTCACAATTCCACACAAC
ATACGAGCCGGAAGCATAAAGTGTAAAGCCTGGGGTGCCTAATGAGTGAGCTAACTCACATTAATTGCGT
TGCGCTCACTGCCCGCTTTCCAGTCGGGAAACCTGTCGTGCCAGCTGCATTAATGAATCGGCCAACGCGC
GGGGAGAGGCGGTTTGCGTATTGGGCGCTCTTCCGCTTCCTCGCTCACTGACTCGCTGCGCTCGGTCGTT
CGGCTGCGGCGAGCGGTATCAGCTCACTCAAAGGCGGTAATACGGTTATCCACAGAATCAGGGGATAACG
CAGGAAAGAACATGTGAGCAAAAGGCCAGCAAAAGGCCAGGAACCGTAAAAAGGCCGCGTTGCTGGCGTT
TTTCCATAGGCTCCGCCCCCCTGACGAGCATCACAAAAATCGACGCTCAAGTCAGAGGTGGCGAAACCCG
ACAGGACTATAAAGATACCAGGCGTTTCCCCCTGGAAGCTCCCTCGTGCGCTCTCCTGTTCCGACCCTGC
CGCTTACCGGATACCTGTCCGCCTTTCTCCCTTCGGGAAGCGTGGCGCTTTCTCATAGCTCACGCTGTAG
GTATCTCAGTTCGGTGTAGGTCGTTCGCTCCAAGCTGGGCTGTGTGCACGAACCCCCCGTTCAGCCCGAC
CGCTGCGCCTTATCCGGTAACTATCGTCTTGAGTCCAACCCGGTAAGACACGACTTATCGCCACTGGCAG
CAGCCACTGGTAACAGGATTAGCAGAGCGAGGTATGTAGGCGGTGCTACAGAGTTCTTGAAGTGGTGGCC
TAACTACGGCTACACTAGAAGAACAGTATTTGGTATCTGCGCTCTGCTGAAGCCAGTTACCTTCGGAAAA
AGAGTTGGTAGCTCTTGATCCGGCAAACAAACCACCGCTGGTAGCGGTGGTTTTTTTGTTTGCAAGCAGC
AGATTACGCGCAGAAAAAAAGGATCTCAAGAAGATCCTTTGATCTTTTCTACGGGGTCTGACGCTCAGTG
GAACGAAAACTCACGTTAAGGGATTTTGGTCATGAGATTATCAAAAAGGATCTTCACCTAGATCCTTTTA
AATTAAAAATGAAGTTTTAAATCAATCTAAAGTATATATGAGTAAACTTGGTCTGACAGTTACCAATGCT
TAATCAGTGAGGCACCTATCTCAGCGATCTGTCTATTTCGTTCATCCATAGTTGCCTGACTC
Features (pLannotate 1.2.2; 23 found; start..end, strand, type, name):
    789..893     -  promoter       AmpR promoter: bla
    930..1433    +  misc_feature   CEN/ARS: S. cerevisiae CEN6 centromere fused to an autonomously replicating sequence
   1501..1536    +  CDS            rop (fragment): Rop protein, which maintains plasmids at low copy number; rop
   1638..1687    +  misc_feature   bom (fragment): basis of mobility region from pBR322
   1695..1910    +  promoter       URA3 promoter: S. cerevisiae URA3
   1911..2714    +  CDS            URA3: orotidine-5'-phosphate decarboxylase, required for uracil biosynthesis; S. cerevisiae URA3; yeast auxotrophic marker, counterselectable with 5-fluoroorotic acid (5-FOA)
   2793..2844    +  misc_feature   bom (fragment): basis of mobility region from pBR322
   2872..3300    -  rep_origin     f1 ori (sequence partly withheld): f1 bacteriophage origin of replication; arrow indicates direction of (+) strand synthesis
   3304..3459    -  CDS            lacZα (fragment): LacZα fragment of β-galactosidase; lacZ fragment
   3467..3485    +  promoter       T7 promoter: promoter for bacteriophage T7 RNA polymerase
   3623..4324    +  promoter       ADH1 promoter: S. cerevisiae ADH1; promoter for alcohol dehydrogenase 1
   4325..4345    -  misc_feature   MCS (fragment): pBluescript multiple cloning site
   4379..5149    +  CDS            birA (fragment): BIRA_ECOLI - Also known as bioR, dhbB. Experimental evidence at protein level: Swiss-Prot protein existence level 1. Acts both as a biotin--[acetyl-CoA-carboxylase] ligase and a biotin-operon repressor. In the presence of ATP, BirA activates biotin to form the BirA-biotinyl-5'-adenylate (BirA-bio-5'-AMP or holoBirA) complex. HoloBirA can either transfer the biotinyl moiety to the biotin carboxyl carrier protein (BCCP) subunit of acetyl-CoA carboxylase, or bind to the biotin operator site and inhibit transcription of the operon. From Escherichia coli (strain K12).
   5174..5494    +  CDS            DmrB: F36V mutant of FK506-binding protein FKBP12 binds synthetic ligands that do not bind wild-type FKBP
   5522..5611    +  CDS            3xHA: three tandem HA epitope tags
   5618..5647    -  misc_feature   MCS (fragment): pBluescript multiple cloning site
   5660..5678    -  promoter       T3 promoter: promoter for bacteriophage T3 RNA polymerase
   5723..5739    -  protein_bind   lac operator: The lac repressor binds to the lac operator to inhibit transcription in E. coli. This inhibition can be relieved by adding lactose or isopropyl-β-D-thiogalactopyranoside (IPTG). lac repressor encoded by lacI
   5747..5777    -  promoter       lac promoter: promoter for the E. coli lac operon
   5792..5813    -  protein_bind   CAP binding site: CAP binding activates transcription in the presence of cAMP. E. coli catabolite activator protein
   5826..5918    -  CDS            lacI (fragment): lac repressor; lacI; The lac repressor binds to the lac operator to inhibit transcription in E. coli. This inhibition can be relieved by adding lactose or isopropyl-β-D-thiogalactopyranoside (IPTG).
   6101..6689    -  rep_origin     ori: high-copy-number ColE1/pMB1/pBR322/pUC origin of replication
   6860..788     -  CDS            AmpR (across the origin): β-lactamase; bla; confers resistance to ampicillin, carbenicillin, and related antibiotics
