[The description below was written by a language model from this plasmid's Addgene catalogue record and pLannotate feature annotations shown in this document.]
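Description:
pRS416-ADH1p-mTID-FKBP-NLS-HA3 is a yeast expression plasmid built on the pRS416 shuttle backbone. In Saccharomyces cerevisiae it is maintained as a centromeric episome through a CEN6/ARS element and selected by the URA3 auxotrophic marker, which can also be counterselected with 5-fluoroorotic acid. In E. coli it replicates from a high-copy ColE1/pUC-type origin and confers ampicillin resistance through β-lactamase. The backbone also retains the f1 phage origin, lacZα and lac regulatory remnants, and flanking T7 and T3 promoters from the pBluescript-derived cloning region.

The payload is a single fusion protein driven by the constitutive S. cerevisiae ADH1 promoter. The annotated birA fragment corresponds to miniTurboID, an engineered, truncated E. coli biotin ligase that releases reactive biotinyl-AMP and so labels nearby proteins. It is followed in frame by an FKBP domain, which the annotation software identifies as the F36V variant of FKBP12 (DmrB), and then a C-terminal triple HA epitope for detection. The construct name and stated purpose indicate a nuclear localization signal between FKBP and the HA tags. This short element is not separately annotated in the feature table, and no transcription terminator is annotated downstream of the cassette.

The stated use is BioID proximity labelling in budding yeast, and the associated work characterises BioID tagging systems there. A free, nuclear-targeted ligase of this kind would plausibly serve as a background control, or be recruited to a partner protein through its FKBP domain, but the record does not specify which role it plays.
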