Addgene plasmid #228003: pRS416-ADH1p-mTID-FKBP-NLS-HA3
Purpose: Expresses miniTurboID-FKBP-NLS fusion from ADH1 promoter; yeast BioID
Depositing lab: Joseph Reese. Depositing organization: Pennsylvania State University. Publication: Characterization of BioID tagging systems in budding yeast and exploring the interactome of the Ccr4-Not complex. Pfannenstein J, Tyryshkin M, Gulden ME, Doud EH, Mosley AL, Reese JC. G3 (Bethesda). 2024 Sep 13:jkae221. doi: 10.1093/g3journal/jkae221. PubMed 39271111.
Backbone
  Vector backbone: pRS416
  Vector type: Yeast Expression
  Selectable markers: URA3
Growth in bacteria
  Bacterial resistance: Ampicillin, 100 μg/mL
  Growth temperature: 37°C
  Growth strain: DH5alpha
  Copy number: High Copy
Gene/Insert
  Gene/Insert name: miniTurboID-FKBP
  Species: Other
  Promoter: ADH1
  Tag / fusion protein: HA tag (C terminal on insert)
  Cloning method: Ligation Independent Cloning
Terms and licenses: Academic/Nonprofit Terms; Industry Terms: Not Available to Industry
How to cite: pRS416-ADH1p-mTID-FKBP-NLS-HA3 was a gift from Joseph Reese (Addgene plasmid # 228003 ; http://n2t.net/addgene:228003 ; RRID:Addgene_228003)
